>Addgene plasmid #240240 | pMT-EGFP-V5 | addgene full sequence | sequence record 477953 | Addgene NGS Result
TCGCGCGTTTCGGTGATGACGGTGAAAACCTCTGACACATGCAGCTCCCGGAGACGGTCACAGCTTGTCT
GTAAGCGGATGCCGGGAGCAGACAAGCCCGTCAGGGCGCGTCAGCGGGTGTTGGCGGGTGTCGGGGCTGG
CTTAACTATGCGGCATCAGAGCAGATTGTACTGAGAGTGCACCATATGCGGTGTGAAATACCGCACAGAT
GCGTAAGGAGAAAATACCGCATCAGGCGCCATTCGCCATTCAGGCTGCGCAACTGTTGGGAAGGGCGATC
GGTGCGGGCCTCTTCGCTATTACGCCAGCTGGCGAAAGGGGGATGTGCTGCAAGGCGATTAAGTTGGGTA
ACGCCAGGGTTTTCCCAGTCACGACGTTGTAAAACGACGGCCAGTGAATTAATTCGTTGCAGGACAGGAT
GTGGTGCCCGATGTGACTAGCTCTTTGCTGCAGGCCGTCCTATCCTCTGGTTCCGATAAGAGACCCAGAA
CTCCGGCCCCCCACCGCCCACCGCCACCCCCATACATATGTGGTACGCAAGTAAGAGTGCCTGCGCATGC
CCCATGTGCCCCACCAAGAGCTTTGCATCCCATACAAGTCCCCAAAGTGGAGAACCGAACCAATTCTTCG
CGGGCAGAACAAAAGCTTCTGCACACGTCTCCACTCGAATTTGGAGCCGGCCGGCGTGTGCAAAAGAGGT
GAATCGAACGAAAGACCCGTGTGTAAAGCCGCGTTTCCAAAATGTATAAAACCGAGAGCATCTGGCCAAT
GTGCATCAGTTGTGGTCAGCAGCAAAATCAAGTGAATCATCTCAGTGCAACTAAAGGGGGGATCTAGATC
GGGGTACCTACTAGTCCAGTGTGGTGGAATTCCAAAATGGTGAGCAAGGGCGAGGAGCTGTTCACCGGGG
TGGTGCCCATCCTGGTCGAGCTGGACGGCGACGTAAACGGCCACAAGTTCAGCGTGTCCGGCGAGGGCGA
GGGCGATGCCACCTACGGCAAGCTGACCCTGAAGTTCATCTGCACCACCGGCAAGCTGCCCGTGCCCTGG
CCCACCCTCGTGACCACCCTGACCTACGGCGTGCAGTGCTTCAGCCGCTACCCCGACCACATGAAGCAGC
ACGACTTCTTCAAGTCCGCCATGCCCGAAGGCTACGTCCAGGAGCGCACCATCTTCTTCAAGGACGACGG
CAACTACAAGACCCGCGCCGAGGTGAAGTTCGAGGGCGACACCCTGGTGAACCGCATCGAGCTGAAGGGC
ATCGACTTCAAGGAGGACGGCAACATCCTGGGGCACAAGCTGGAGTACAACTACAACAGCCACAACGTCT
ATATCATGGCCGACAAGCAGAAGAACGGCATCAAGGTGAACTTCAAGATCCGCCACAACATCGAGGACGG
CAGCGTGCAGCTCGCCGACCACTACCAGCAGAACACCCCCATCGGCGACGGCCCCGTGCTGCTGCCCGAC
AACCACTACCTGAGCACCCAGTCCGCCCTGAGCAAAGACCCCAACGAGAAGCGCGATCACATGGTCCTGC
TGGAGTTCGTGACCGCCGCCGGGATCACTCTCGGCATGGACGAGCTGTACAAGTCTCTAGAGGGCCCGCG
GTTCGAAGGTAAGCCTATCCCTAACCCTCTCCTCGGTCTCGATTCTACGCGTACCGGTCATCATCACCAT
CACCATTGAGTTTAAACCCGCTGATCAGCCTCGACTGTGCCTTCTAAGATCCAGACATGATAAGATACAT
TGATGAGTTTGGACAAACCACAACTAGAATGCAGTGAAAAAAATGCTTTATTTGTGAAATTTGTGATGCT
ATTGCTTTATTTGTAACCATTATAAGCTGCAATAAACAAGTTAACAACAACAATTGCATTCATTTTATGT
TTCAGGTTCAGGGGGAGGTGTGGGAGGTTTTTTAAAGCAAGTAAAACCTCTACAAATGTGGTATGGCTGA
TTATGATCAGTCGACCTGCAGGCATGCAAGCTTGGCGTAATCATGGTCATAGCTGTTTCCTGTGTGAAAT
TGTTATCCGCTCACAATTCCACACAACATACGAGCCGGAAGCATAAAGTGTAAAGCCTGGGGTGCCTAAT
GAGTGAGCTAACTCACATTAATTGCGTTGCGCTCACTGCCCGCTTTCCAGTCGGGAAACCTGTCGTGCCA
GCTGCATTAATGAATCGGCCAACGCGCGGGGAGAGGCGGTTTGCGTATTGGGCGCTCTTCCGCTTCCTCG
CTCACTGACTCGCTGCGCTCGGTCGTTCGGCTGCGGCGAGCGGTATCAGCTCACTCAAAGGCGGTAATAC
GGTTATCCACAGAATCAGGGGATAACGCAGGAAAGAACATGTGAGCAAAAGGCCAGCAAAAGGCCAGGAA
CCGTAAAAAGGCCGCGTTGCTGGCGTTTTTCCATAGGCTCCGCCCCCCTGACGAGCATCACAAAAATCGA
CGCTCAAGTCAGAGGTGGCGAAACCCGACAGGACTATAAAGATACCAGGCGTTTCCCCCTGGAAGCTCCC
TCGTGCGCTCTCCTGTTCCGACCCTGCCGCTTACCGGATACCTGTCCGCCTTTCTCCCTTCGGGAAGCGT
GGCGCTTTCTCATAGCTCACGCTGTAGGTATCTCAGTTCGGTGTAGGTCGTTCGCTCCAAGCTGGGCTGT
GTGCACGAACCCCCCGTTCAGCCCGACCGCTGCGCCTTATCCGGTAACTATCGTCTTGAGTCCAACCCGG
TAAGACACGACTTATCGCCACTGGCAGCAGCCACTGGTAACAGGATTAGCAGAGCGAGGTATGTAGGCGG
TGCTACAGAGTTCTTGAAGTGGTGGCCTAACTACGGCTACACTAGAAGAACAGTATTTGGTATCTGCGCT
CTGCTGAAGCCAGTTACCTTCGGAAAAAGAGTTGGTAGCTCTTGATCCGGCAAACAAACCACCGCTGGTA
GCGGTGGTTTTTTTGTTTGCAAGCAGCAGATTACGCGCAGAAAAAAAGGATCTCAAGAAGATCCTTTGAT
CTTTTCTACGGGGTCTGACGCTCAGTGGAACGAAAACTCACGTTAAGGGATTTTGGTCATGAGATTATCA
AAAAGGATCTTCACCTAGATCCTTTTAAATTAAAAATGAAGTTTTAAATCAATCTAAAGTATATATGAGT
AAACTTGGTCTGACAGTTACCAATGCTTAATCAGTGAGGCACCTATCTCAGCGATCTGTCTATTTCGTTC
ATCCATAGTTGCCTGACTCCCCGTCGTGTAGATAACTACGATACGGGAGGGCTTACCATCTGGCCCCAGT
GCTGCAATGATACCGCGAGACCCACGCTCACCGGCTCCAGATTTATCAGCAATAAACCAGCCAGCCGGAA
GGGCCGAGCGCAGAAGTGGTCCTGCAACTTTATCCGCCTCCATCCAGTCTATTAATTGTTGCCGGGAAGC
TAGAGTAAGTAGTTCGCCAGTTAATAGTTTGCGCAACGTTGTTGCCATTGCTACAGGCATCGTGGTGTCA
CGCTCGTCGTTTGGTATGGCTTCATTCAGCTCCGGTTCCCAACGATCAAGGCGAGTTACATGATCCCCCA
TGTTGTGCAAAAAAGCGGTTAGCTCCTTCGGTCCTCCGATCGTTGTCAGAAGTAAGTTGGCCGCAGTGTT
ATCACTCATGGTTATGGCAGCACTGCATAATTCTCTTACTGTCATGCCATCCGTAAGATGCTTTTCTGTG
ACTGGTGAGTACTCAACCAAGTCATTCTGAGAATAGTGTATGCGGCGACCGAGTTGCTCTTGCCCGGCGT
CAATACGGGATAATACCGCGCCACATAGCAGAACTTTAAAAGTGCTCATCATTGGAAAACGTTCTTCGGG
GCGAAAACTCTCAAGGATCTTACCGCTGTTGAGATCCAGTTCGATGTAACCCACTCGTGCACCCAACTGA
TCTTCAGCATCTTTTACTTTCACCAGCGTTTCTGGGTGAGCAAAAACAGGAAGGCAAAATGCCGCAAAAA
AGGGAATAAGGGCGACACGGAAATGTTGAATACTCATACTCTTCCTTTTTCAATATTATTGAAGCATTTA
TCAGGGTTATTGTCTCATGAGCGGATACATATTTGAATGTATTTAGAAAAATAAACAAATAGGGGTTCCG
CGCACATTTCCCCGAAAAGTGCCACCTGACGTCTAAGAAACCATTATTATCATGACATTAACCTATAAAA
ATAGGCGTATCACGAGGCCCTTTCGTC
Features (pLannotate 1.2.2; 16 found; start..end, strand, type, name):
    137..236     +  misc_feature   bom (fragment): basis of mobility region from pBR322
    242..399     -  CDS            lacZα (fragment): LacZα fragment of β-galactosidase; lacZ fragment
    401..827     +  promoter       MT promoter: Drosophila metallothionein promoter
    877..1593    +  CDS            EGFP: EGFP is a basic (constitutively fluorescent) green fluorescent protein published in 1996, derived from Aequorea victoria. It is reported to be a rapidly-maturing weak dimer with moderate acid sensitivity.
   1618..1659    +  CDS            V5 tag: epitope tag from simian virus 5
   1728..1862    -  polyA_signal   SV40 poly(A) signal: SV40 polyadenylation signal
   1885..1969    -  CDS            large T antigen (fragment): large T antigen from SV40 (simian virus 40)
   1969..1993    +  misc_feature   MCS (fragment): pUC18/19 multiple cloning site
   2030..2046    -  protein_bind   lac operator: The lac repressor binds to the lac operator to inhibit transcription in E. coli. This inhibition can be relieved by adding lactose or isopropyl-β-D-thiogalactopyranoside (IPTG). lac repressor encoded by lacI
   2054..2084    -  promoter       lac promoter: promoter for the E. coli lac operon
   2099..2120    -  protein_bind   CAP binding site: CAP binding activates transcription in the presence of cAMP. E. coli catabolite activator protein
   2133..2225    -  CDS            lacI (fragment): lac repressor; lacI; The lac repressor binds to the lac operator to inhibit transcription in E. coli. This inhibition can be relieved by adding lactose or isopropyl-β-D-thiogalactopyranoside (IPTG).
   2408..2996    -  rep_origin     ori: high-copy-number ColE1/pMB1/pBR322/pUC origin of replication
   3167..4027    -  CDS            AmpR: β-lactamase; bla; confers resistance to ampicillin, carbenicillin, and related antibiotics
   4028..4132    -  promoter       AmpR promoter: bla
   4227..35      +  CDS            rop (fragment) (across the origin): Rop protein, which maintains plasmids at low copy number; rop
