[The description below was written by a language model from this plasmid's Addgene catalogue record and pLannotate feature annotations shown in this document.]
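Description:
pMT-EGFP-V5 is a 4.2 kb insect-cell expression plasmid built on the commercial pMT/V5-His B backbone, designed to produce V5-tagged EGFP under copper-inducible control. It is propagated in E. coli through a high-copy ColE1/pUC-type origin and selected with ampicillin via the β-lactamase gene and its native promoter. The feature table shows no marker for selection in insect cells. The remaining bacterial annotations (fragments of lacZα, lacI, rop and bom, plus a lac promoter/operator, a CAP site and a remnant of the pUC polylinker) are leftover pieces of the cloning vector lineage and have no evident functional role.

The expression cassette begins with the Drosophila metallothionein (MT) promoter, which has low basal activity and is switched on when metal ions such as copper are added to the culture medium. It drives the EGFP coding sequence, followed shortly downstream by a V5 epitope tag, so the fluorescent protein carries a C-terminal V5 tag for detection by immunoblotting or immunostaining. No polyhistidine tag is annotated despite the backbone's name, so the record does not show whether one is present or in frame. An SV40 late polyadenylation signal, flanked by a small fragment of large T antigen sequence, lies downstream of the cassette; it is annotated on the reverse strand, which may reflect the bidirectional nature of this SV40 region. The insert was introduced by restriction cloning, but the sites used are not recorded.

The plasmid is suited to transient, inducible expression of EGFP-V5 in cultured Drosophila cells. It was deposited in connection with a study mapping Drosophila protein secretomes, although its specific role in that work is not stated in the record.
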