Addgene plasmid #240240: pMT-EGFP-V5
Purpose: Expression of EGFP-V5 under control of copper-inducible promoter.
Depositing lab: Justin Bosch & Norbert Perrimon. Depositing organization: Harvard Medical School. Publication: Multi-omic mapping of Drosophila protein secretomes reveals tissue-specific origins and inter-organ trafficking. Bosch JA, Beltran PMJ, Cavers C, LaGraff JT, Melanson R, Singh A, Chen W, Hu Y, Tattikota SG, Liu Y, Hashmi Y, Asara JM, Branon T, Ting AY, Carr SA, Perrimon N. bioRxiv [Preprint]. 2025 Jul 11:2025.07.09.659702. doi: 10.1101/2025.07.09.659702. PubMed 40672250.
Backbone
  Vector backbone: pMT/V5-His B
  Backbone manufacturer: Invitrogen
  Vector type: Insect Expression
Growth in bacteria
  Bacterial resistance: Ampicillin, 100 μg/mL
  Growth temperature: 37°C
  Growth strain: DH5alpha
  Copy number: Unknown
Gene/Insert
  Gene/Insert name: EGFP-V5
  Species: Synthetic
  Promoter: MT
  Cloning method: Restriction Enzyme; 5′ cloning site unknown (unknown if destroyed)
Terms and licenses: Academic/Nonprofit Terms; Industry Terms: Not Available to Industry
Depositor comments: Please visit https://doi.org/10.1101/2025.07.09.659702 for bioRxiv preprint.
How to cite: pMT-EGFP-V5 was a gift from Justin Bosch & Norbert Perrimon (Addgene plasmid # 240240 ; http://n2t.net/addgene:240240 ; RRID:Addgene_240240)
